Addgene plasmid #190142: HiFi dFE
Purpose: Expresses HiFiCas9-T4pol (HiFi dFE)
Depositing lab: Timothy Lu. Depositing organization: Massachusetts Institute of Technology. Publication: Frame Editors for Precise, Template-Free Frameshifting. Nakade S, Nakamae K, Tang T-C, Yu D, Sakuma T, Yamamoto T, Lu TK. bioRxiv 2022.12.05.518807 10.1101/2022.12.05.518807.
Backbone
  Vector backbone: pX330A
  Vector type: Mammalian Expression, CRISPR
Growth in bacteria
  Bacterial resistance: Ampicillin, 100 μg/mL
  Growth temperature: 37°C
  Growth strain: DH5alpha
  Copy number: Unknown
Gene/Insert
  Gene/Insert name: HiFi Cas9-T4pol (HiFi dFE)
  Species: Synthetic
  Insert size (bp): 7029
  Mutation: SpCas9 R691A mutant, Codon Optimized for mammalian cells
  Promoter: CBh
  Tag / fusion protein: 3xFLAG (N terminal on insert)
  Cloning method: Unknown
  Sequencing primers: 5′ T7 (TAATACGACTCACTATAGGG); 3′ T3 (GCAATTAACCCTCACTAAAGG)
Resource information
  A portion of this plasmid was derived from a plasmid made by: Takashi Yamamoto
Terms and licenses: Academic/Nonprofit Terms; Industry Terms: Not Available to Industry
Depositor comments: Supplemental GenBank file: pX330A-1x6 (Plasmid #58770) . Please visit https://doi.org/10.1101/2022.12.05.518807 for bioRxiv preprint.
How to cite: HiFi dFE was a gift from Timothy Lu (Addgene plasmid # 190142 ; http://n2t.net/addgene:190142 ; RRID:Addgene_190142)
