[The description below was written by a language model from this plasmid's Addgene catalogue record and pLannotate feature annotations shown in this document.]
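Description:
HiFi dFE is a mammalian expression CRISPR plasmid built on the pX330A backbone that produces a fusion of high-fidelity Streptococcus pyogenes Cas9 and bacteriophage T4 DNA polymerase. It is propagated in E. coli through a high-copy ColE1/pUC-type origin and selected with ampicillin via the β-lactamase gene. An f1 phage origin and pBluescript-derived remnants (a lacZα fragment, lac promoter and operator, and T7 and T3 promoters flanking a fragment of the multiple cloning site) are also annotated. A single AAV2 inverted terminal repeat lies downstream of the expression cassette, a leftover of the vector lineage rather than a functional packaging unit, since only one ITR is called.

The payload is a single 7,029 bp synthetic open reading frame, codon optimised for mammalian cells and driven by the CBh promoter, which appears in the feature table as a CMV enhancer followed by a hybrid chicken β-actin/minute virus of mice intron. The catalogue records an N-terminal 3xFLAG tag, although this tag is not among the annotated features. The Cas9 coding sequence carries the R691A substitution that defines the HiFi variant with reduced off-target cleavage. It is followed by a bipartite nucleoplasmin nuclear localisation signal and then the T4 gene 43 polymerase, an enzyme with both DNA synthesis and 3'-to-5' exonuclease activities. A bovine growth hormone polyadenylation signal ends the transcript.

No U6 promoter or guide RNA scaffold is annotated in the sequenced record, so the record does not show whether a guide cassette is present. According to the associated work, the construct serves as a "frame editor" for precise, template-free frameshifting at Cas9 target sites.
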