Features (pLannotate 1.2.2; 23 found; start..end, strand, type, name):
      9..294     +  enhancer       CMV enhancer: human cytomegalovirus immediate early enhancer; contains an 18-bp deletion relative to the standard CMV enhancer
    573..800     +  intron         hybrid intron: hybrid between chicken β-actin (CBA) and minute virus of mice (MMV) introns (Gray et al., 2011)
    938..2539    +  CDS            Cas9(N): N-terminal portion of Streptococcus pyogenes Cas9 (Zetsche et al., 2015)
   2540..5038    +  CDS            Cas9(C): C-terminal portion of Streptococcus pyogenes Cas9 (Zetsche et al., 2015)
   5039..5086    +  CDS            nucleoplasmin NLS: bipartite nuclear localization signal from nucleoplasmin
   5123..7813    +  CDS            43: DPOL_BPT4 - Experimental evidence at protein level: Swiss-Prot protein existence level 1. Replicates the viral genomic DNA. This polymerase possesses two enzymatic activities: DNA synthesis (polymerase) and an exonucleolytic activity that degrades single-stranded DNA in the 3'- to 5'-direction for proofreading purpose. From Enterobacteria phage T4 (Bacteriophage T4).
   7872..7983    +  polyA_signal   bGH poly(A) signal: bovine growth hormone polyadenylation signal
   8088..8228    +  repeat_region  AAV2 ITR: inverted terminal repeat of adeno-associated virus serotype 2 inverted
   8233..8284    -  misc_feature   bom (fragment): basis of mobility region from pBR322
   8303..8758    +  rep_origin     f1 ori (sequence partly withheld): f1 bacteriophage origin of replication; arrow indicates direction of (+) strand synthesis
   8759..8808    -  misc_feature   bom (fragment): basis of mobility region from pBR322
   8910..8945    -  CDS            rop (fragment): Rop protein, which maintains plasmids at low copy number; rop
   9040..9144    +  promoter       AmpR promoter: bla
   9145..10005   +  CDS            AmpR: β-lactamase; bla; confers resistance to ampicillin, carbenicillin, and related antibiotics
  10176..10764   +  rep_origin     ori: high-copy-number ColE1/pMB1/pBR322/pUC origin of replication
  10849..10867   -  rep_origin     f1 ori (fragment): f1 bacteriophage origin of replication; arrow indicates direction of (+) strand synthesis
  10872..11027   -  CDS            lacZα (fragment): LacZα fragment of β-galactosidase; lacZ fragment
  11035..11053   +  promoter       T7 promoter: promoter for bacteriophage T7 RNA polymerase
  11062..11085   -  misc_feature   MCS (fragment): pBluescript multiple cloning site
  11101..11119   -  promoter       T3 promoter: promoter for bacteriophage T3 RNA polymerase
  11162..11184   -  protein_bind   lac operator (fragment): The lac repressor binds to the lac operator to inhibit transcription in E. coli. This inhibition can be relieved by adding lactose or isopropyl-β-D-thiogalactopyranoside (IPTG). lac repressor encoded by lacI
  11188..11218   -  promoter       lac promoter: promoter for the E. coli lac operon
  11233..11254   -  protein_bind   CAP binding site: CAP binding activates transcription in the presence of cAMP. E. coli catabolite activator protein
>Addgene plasmid #190142 | HiFi dFE | addgene full sequence | sequence record 374983 | Addgene NGS Result
GAGGTACCCGTTACATAACTTACGGTAAATGGCCCGCCTGGCTGACCGCCCAACGACCCCCGCCCATTGA
CGTCAATAGTAACGCCAATAGGGACTTTCCATTGACGTCAATGGGTGGAGTATTTACGGTAAACTGCCCA
CTTGGCAGTACATCAAGTGTATCATATGCCAAGTACGCCCCCTATTGACGTCAATGACGGTAAATGGCCC
GCCTGGCATTGTGCCCAGTACATGACCTTATGGGACTTTCCTACTTGGCAGTACATCTACGTATTAGTCA
TCGCTATTACCATGGTCGAGGTGAGCCCCACGTTCTGCTTCACTCTCCCCATCTCCCCCCCCTCCCCACC
CCCAATTTTGTATTTATTTATTTTTTAATTATTTTGTGCAGCGATGGGGGCGGGGGGGGGGGGGGGCGCG
CGCCRGGSGGGGGGGGGGGGGGGGGGGGGGGGGGGGGGGSGRGGSGGRGAGGKGCGGCGGCAGCCAATCA
GAGCGGCGCGCTCCGAAAGTTTCCTTTTATGGCGAGGCGGCGGCGGCGGCGGCCCTATAAAAAGCGAAGC
GCGCGGCGGGCGGGAGTCGCTGCGCGCTGCCTTCGCCCCGTGCCCCGCTCCGCCGCCGCCTCGCGCCGCC
CGCCCCGGCTCTGACTGACCGCGTTACTCCCACAGGTGAGCGGGCGGGACGGCCCTTCTCCTCCGGGCTG
TAATTAGCTGAGCAAGAGGTAAGGGTTTAAGGGATGGTTGGTTGGTGGGGTATTAATGTTTAATTACCTG
GAGCACCTGCCTGAAATCACTTTTTTTCAGGTTGGACCGGTGCCACCATGGACTATAAGGACCACGACGG
AGACTACAAGGATCATGATATTGATTACAAAGACGATGACGATAAGATGGCCCCAAAGAAGAAGCGGAAG
GTCGGTATCCACGGAGTCCCAGCAGCCGACAAGAAGTACAGCATCGGCCTGGACATCGGCACCAACTCTG
TGGGCTGGGCCGTGATCACCGACGAGTACAAGGTGCCCAGCAAGAAATTCAAGGTGCTGGGCAACACCGA
CCGGCACAGCATCAAGAAGAACCTGATCGGAGCCCTGCTGTTCGACAGCGGCGAAACAGCCGAGGCCACC
CGGCTGAAGAGAACCGCCAGAAGAAGATACACCAGACGGAAGAACCGGATCTGCTATCTGCAAGAGATCT
TCAGCAACGAGATGGCCAAGGTGGACGACAGCTTCTTCCACAGACTGGAAGAGTCCTTCCTGGTGGAAGA
GGATAAGAAGCACGAGCGGCACCCCATCTTCGGCAACATCGTGGACGAGGTGGCCTACCACGAGAAGTAC
CCCACCATCTACCACCTGAGAAAGAAACTGGTGGACAGCACCGACAAGGCCGACCTGCGGCTGATCTATC
TGGCCCTGGCCCACATGATCAAGTTCCGGGGCCACTTCCTGATCGAGGGCGACCTGAACCCCGACAACAG
CGACGTGGACAAGCTGTTCATCCAGCTGGTGCAGACCTACAACCAGCTGTTCGAGGAAAACCCCATCAAC
GCCAGCGGCGTGGACGCCAAGGCCATCCTGTCTGCCAGACTGAGCAAGAGCAGACGGCTGGAAAATCTGA
TCGCCCAGCTGCCCGGCGAGAAGAAGAATGGCCTGTTCGGAAACCTGATTGCCCTGAGCCTGGGCCTGAC
CCCCAACTTCAAGAGCAACTTCGACCTGGCCGAGGATGCCAAACTGCAGCTGAGCAAGGACACCTACGAC
GACGACCTGGACAACCTGCTGGCCCAGATCGGCGACCAGTACGCCGACCTGTTTCTGGCCGCCAAGAACC
TGTCCGACGCCATCCTGCTGAGCGACATCCTGAGAGTGAACACCGAGATCACCAAGGCCCCCCTGAGCGC
CTCTATGATCAAGAGATACGACGAGCACCACCAGGACCTGACCCTGCTGAAAGCTCTCGTGCGGCAGCAG
CTGCCTGAGAAGTACAAAGAGATTTTCTTCGACCAGAGCAAGAACGGCTACGCCGGCTACATTGACGGCG
GAGCCAGCCAGGAAGAGTTCTACAAGTTCATCAAGCCCATCCTGGAAAAGATGGACGGCACCGAGGAACT
GCTCGTGAAGCTGAACAGAGAGGACCTGCTGCGGAAGCAGCGGACCTTCGACAACGGCAGCATCCCCCAC
CAGATCCACCTGGGAGAGCTGCACGCCATTCTGCGGCGGCAGGAAGATTTTTACCCATTCCTGAAGGACA
ACCGGGAAAAGATCGAGAAGATCCTGACCTTCCGCATCCCCTACTACGTGGGCCCTCTGGCCAGGGGAAA
CAGCAGATTCGCCTGGATGACCAGAAAGAGCGAGGAAACCATCACCCCCTGGAACTTCGAGGAAGTGGTG
GACAAGGGCGCTTCCGCCCAGAGCTTCATCGAGCGGATGACCAACTTCGATAAGAACCTGCCCAACGAGA
AGGTGCTGCCCAAGCACAGCCTGCTGTACGAGTACTTCACCGTGTATAACGAGCTGACCAAAGTGAAATA
CGTGACCGAGGGAATGAGAAAGCCCGCCTTCCTGAGCGGCGAGCAGAAAAAGGCCATCGTGGACCTGCTG
TTCAAGACCAACCGGAAAGTGACCGTGAAGCAGCTGAAAGAGGACTACTTCAAGAAAATCGAGTGCTTCG
ACTCCGTGGAAATCTCCGGCGTGGAAGATCGGTTCAACGCCTCCCTGGGCACATACCACGATCTGCTGAA
AATTATCAAGGACAAGGACTTCCTGGACAATGAGGAAAACGAGGACATTCTGGAAGATATCGTGCTGACC
CTGACACTGTTTGAGGACAGAGAGATGATCGAGGAACGGCTGAAAACCTATGCCCACCTGTTCGACGACA
AAGTGATGAAGCAGCTGAAGCGGCGGAGATACACCGGCTGGGGCAGGCTGAGCCGGAAGCTGATCAACGG
CATCCGGGACAAGCAGTCCGGCAAGACAATCCTGGATTTCCTGAAGTCCGACGGCTTCGCCAACGCCAAC
TTCATGCAGCTGATCCACGACGACAGCCTGACCTTTAAAGAGGACATCCAGAAAGCCCAGGTGTCCGGCC
AGGGCGATAGCCTGCACGAGCACATTGCCAATCTGGCCGGCAGCCCCGCCATTAAGAAGGGCATCCTGCA
GACAGTGAAGGTGGTGGACGAGCTCGTGAAAGTGATGGGCCGGCACAAGCCCGAGAACATCGTGATCGAA
ATGGCCAGAGAGAACCAGACCACCCAGAAGGGACAGAAGAACAGCCGCGAGAGAATGAAGCGGATCGAAG
AGGGCATCAAAGAGCTGGGCAGCCAGATCCTGAAAGAACACCCCGTGGAAAACACCCAGCTGCAGAACGA
GAAGCTGTACCTGTACTACCTGCAGAATGGGCGGGATATGTACGTGGACCAGGAACTGGACATCAACCGG
CTGTCCGACTACGATGTGGACCATATCGTGCCTCAGAGCTTTCTGAAGGACGACTCCATCGACAACAAGG
TGCTGACCAGAAGCGACAAGAACCGGGGCAAGAGCGACAACGTGCCCTCCGAAGAGGTCGTGAAGAAGAT
GAAGAACTACTGGCGGCAGCTGCTGAACGCCAAGCTGATTACCCAGAGAAAGTTCGACAATCTGACCAAG
GCCGAGAGAGGCGGCCTGAGCGAACTGGATAAGGCCGGCTTCATCAAGAGACAGCTGGTGGAAACCCGGC
AGATCACAAAGCACGTGGCACAGATCCTGGACTCCCGGATGAACACTAAGTACGACGAGAATGACAAGCT
GATCCGGGAAGTGAAAGTGATCACCCTGAAGTCCAAGCTGGTGTCCGATTTCCGGAAGGATTTCCAGTTT
TACAAAGTGCGCGAGATCAACAACTACCACCACGCCCACGACGCCTACCTGAACGCCGTCGTGGGAACCG
CCCTGATCAAAAAGTACCCTAAGCTGGAAAGCGAGTTCGTGTACGGCGACTACAAGGTGTACGACGTGCG
GAAGATGATCGCCAAGAGCGAGCAGGAAATCGGCAAGGCTACCGCCAAGTACTTCTTCTACAGCAACATC
ATGAACTTTTTCAAGACCGAGATTACCCTGGCCAACGGCGAGATCCGGAAGCGGCCTCTGATCGAGACAA
ACGGCGAAACCGGGGAGATCGTGTGGGATAAGGGCCGGGATTTTGCCACCGTGCGGAAAGTGCTGAGCAT
GCCCCAAGTGAATATCGTGAAAAAGACCGAGGTGCAGACAGGCGGCTTCAGCAAAGAGTCTATCCTGCCC
AAGAGGAACAGCGATAAGCTGATCGCCAGAAAGAAGGACTGGGACCCTAAGAAGTACGGCGGCTTCGACA
GCCCCACCGTGGCCTATTCTGTGCTGGTGGTGGCCAAAGTGGAAAAGGGCAAGTCCAAGAAACTGAAGAG
TGTGAAAGAGCTGCTGGGGATCACCATCATGGAAAGAAGCAGCTTCGAGAAGAATCCCATCGACTTTCTG
GAAGCCAAGGGCTACAAAGAAGTGAAAAAGGACCTGATCATCAAGCTGCCTAAGTACTCCCTGTTCGAGC
TGGAAAACGGCCGGAAGAGAATGCTGGCCTCTGCCGGCGAACTGCAGAAGGGAAACGAACTGGCCCTGCC
CTCCAAATATGTGAACTTCCTGTACCTGGCCAGCCACTATGAGAAGCTGAAGGGCTCCCCCGAGGATAAT
GAGCAGAAACAGCTGTTTGTGGAACAGCACAAGCACTACCTGGACGAGATCATCGAGCAGATCAGCGAGT
TCTCCAAGAGAGTGATCCTGGCCGACGCTAATCTGGACAAAGTGCTGTCCGCCTACAACAAGCACCGGGA
TAAGCCCATCAGAGAGCAGGCCGAGAATATCATCCACCTGTTTACCCTGACCAATCTGGGAGCCCCTGCC
GCCTTCAAGTACTTTGACACCACCATCGACCGGAAGAGGTACACCAGCACCAAAGAGGTGCTGGACGCCA
CCCTGATCCACCAGAGCATCACCGGCCTGTACGAGACACGGATCGACCTGTCTCAGCTGGGAGGCGACAA
AAGGCCGGCGGCCACGAAAAAGGCCGGCCAGGCAAAAAAGAAAAAGGGCGGCGGATCTGGTGGTGGGTCT
GGCGGAGGCTCGAAGGAATTCTATATTAGTATCGAGACAGTGGGAAACAACATTGTAGAGCGGTATATCG
ATGAAAACGGCAAAGAAAGGACTCGAGAGGTCGAATACCTTCCGACCATGTTTCGCCACTGTAAAGAAGA
ATCTAAGTACAAAGATATTTACGGGAAGAATTGCGCTCCCCAAAAATTTCCCTCCATGAAGGATGCTCGA
GACTGGATGAAGCGCATGGAGGACATAGGTCTCGAAGCATTGGGGATGAACGATTTTAAGTTGGCTTACA
TCTCCGACACTTACGGGTCAGAAATAGTGTACGATAGGAAGTTCGTTCGCGTGGCAAATTGCGATATAGA
GGTCACTGGAGATAAGTTCCCGGACCCGATGAAGGCGGAGTACGAAATTGACGCTATAACACACTATGAC
TCAATCGACGACCGGTTCTATGTATTTGACCTGCTCAATTCCATGTACGGGTCTGTAAGCAAGTGGGACG
CTAAACTCGCGGCTAAACTTGACTGTGAAGGAGGGGATGAAGTACCTCAGGAAATCTTGGACAGGGTAAT
CTACATGCCCTTTGACAATGAACGAGATATGCTTATGGAGTACATTAATTTGTGGGAGCAAAAGCGCCCC
GCAATATTTACAGGCTGGAACATAGAAGGGTTCGATGTACCGTATATTATGAATCGGGTAAAGATGATCC
TCGGAGAGAGAAGCATGAAAAGATTTTCACCTATTGGCAGAGTGAAATCTAAGTTGATACAAAACATGTA
TGGCTCAAAAGAGATCTATTCAATAGATGGAGTTAGCATACTCGACTACCTGGATCTGTATAAAAAGTTT
GCTTTTACCAACTTGCCTAGCTTCTCCCTTGAAAGTGTCGCCCAACACGAGACCAAGAAAGGTAAGCTGC
CGTACGATGGCCCGATTAATAAACTGCGCGAGACCAACCATCAAAGATATATTAGCTACAACATAATTGA
TGTCGAATCTGTGCAAGCCATTGATAAGATAAGGGGCTTTATCGACCTTGTCCTGTCAATGTCCTATTAC
GCCAAAATGCCGTTCTCAGGTGTAATGTCACCCATAAAGACGTGGGATGCGATCATCTTCAATTCTCTCA
AGGGAGAGCACAAGGTGATCCCCCAACAGGGGTCCCACGTAAAGCAGTCCTTCCCGGGAGCTTTTGTCTT
TGAGCCAAAGCCGATCGCCCGAAGGTATATCATGTCTTTCGACCTTACGTCACTTTACCCTTCAATTATT
CGACAAGTGAATATATCACCCGAGACTATCCGGGGCCAGTTTAAGGTACACCCAATCCATGAGTACATAG
CCGGTACAGCCCCAAAACCCAGTGACGAATACTCTTGCAGCCCTAATGGGTGGATGTACGACAAACACCA
GGAGGGCATAATCCCAAAGGAAATCGCGAAAGTATTTTTCCAACGGAAAGACTGGAAGAAAAAGATGTTC
GCGGAGGAAATGAACGCCGAGGCTATTAAAAAAATCATTATGAAGGGAGCGGGTAGCTGTTCTACCAAGC
CAGAGGTAGAGCGCTACGTCAAATTCAGTGATGACTTCCTTAATGAGCTGAGTAACTACACAGAGTCTGT
ACTGAACTCACTGATTGAGGAATGTGAAAAAGCCGCAACACTTGCTAATACCAATCAACTGAATCGGAAG
ATCCTGATTAATTCACTGTATGGCGCCTTGGGCAACATTCATTTCAGATACTACGACCTCAGGAATGCCA
CGGCCATTACAATTTTCGGTCAGGTCGGGATCCAGTGGATCGCCCGAAAAATCAACGAGTACCTCAATAA
AGTGTGTGGTACCAATGACGAGGATTTTATCGCAGCAGGCGATACCGATAGCGTGTATGTTTGCGTCGAC
AAGGTCATTGAAAAGGTAGGGCTGGATCGGTTTAAGGAGCAGAATGATCTTGTCGAGTTTATGAACCAGT
TTGGTAAAAAAAAGATGGAACCGATGATAGATGTAGCGTACCGAGAACTTTGTGACTACATGAATAATCG
CGAGCACTTGATGCACATGGACAGGGAAGCGATTTCATGCCCCCCACTCGGTTCAAAGGGCGTAGGGGGT
TTCTGGAAAGCTAAGAAACGGTACGCCCTCAACGTCTATGACATGGAAGACAAGAGGTTCGCGGAACCTC
ATTTGAAGATAATGGGGATGGAGACGCAACAGTCCTCAACTCCAAAGGCTGTGCAAGAGGCTCTGGAAGA
AAGCATACGACGCATACTCCAGGAGGGGGAAGAGAGTGTTCAGGAGTATTATAAAAACTTTGAAAAGGAG
TACCGCCAGCTTGACTACAAGGTAATCGCGGAGGTTAAGACTGCGAATGATATCGCCAAATATGATGATA
AAGGATGGCCCGGTTTCAAATGCCCTTTCCATATACGAGGGGTCCTCACCTACCGCCGCGCCGTGTCTGG
TCTGGGGGTCGCACCAATTCTCGACGGAAATAAGGTTATGGTACTCCCACTCCGCGAGGGGAATCCGTTT
GGTGACAAATGCATCGCCTGGCCGTCTGGTACGGAGCTCCCCAAGGAAATACGCAGCGACGTCCTCAGTT
GGATCGACCACTCCACACTGTTTCAGAAGTCATTCGTTAAACCTCTGGCCGGGATGTGTGAATCCGCGGG
TATGGACTACGAGGAGAAAGCTTCATTGGACTTTCTTTTCGGGGGTGGTTCTCCAAAGAAGAAGCGGAAG
GTCTAGCCTAGAGCTCGCTGATCAGCCTCGACTGTGCCTTCTAGTTGCCAGCCATCTGTTGTTTGCCCCT
CCCCCGTGCCTTCCTTGACCCTGGAAGGTGCCACTCCCACTGTCCTTTCCTAATAAAATGAGGAAATTGC
ATCGCATTGTCTGAGTAGGTGTCATTCTATTCTGGGGGGTGGGGTGGGGCAGGACAGCAAGGGGGAGGAT
TGGGAAGAGAATAGCAGGCATGCTGGGGAGCGGCCGCAGGAACCCCTAGTGATGGAGTTGGCCACTCCCT
CTCTGCGCGCTCGCTCGCTCACTGAGGCCGGGCGACCAAAGGTCGCCCGACGCCCGGGCTTTGCCCGGGC
GGCCTCAGTGAGCGAGCGAGCGCGCAGCTGCCTGCAGGGGCGCCTGATGCGGTATTTTCTCCTTACGCAT
CTGTGCGGTATTTCACACCGCATA
[95 nt withheld, positions 8285-8379]
T
[46 nt withheld, positions 8381-8426]
C
[141 nt withheld, positions 8428-8568]
CCTTTGACGTTGGAGTCCACGTTCTTT
[37 nt withheld, positions 8596-8632]
ACTCTATCTCGGGCTATTCTTTTGATTTATAAGGGATTTTGCCGATTTCGGTCTATTGGTTAAAAAATGA
GCTGATTTAACAAAAATTTAACGCGAATTTTAACAAAATATTAACGTTTACAATTTTATGGTGCACTCTC
AGTACAATCTGCTCTGATGCCGCATAGTTAAGCCAGCCCCGACACCCGCCAACACCCGCTGACGCGCCCT
GACGGGCTTGTCTGCTCCCGGCATCCGCTTACAGACAAGCTGTGACCGTCTCCGGGAGCTGCATGTGTCA
GAGGTTTTCACCGTCATCACCGAAACGCGCGAGACGAAAGGGCCTCGTGATACGCCTATTTTTATAGGTT
AATGTCATGATAATAATGGTTTCTTAGACGTCAGGTGGCACTTTTCGGGGAAATGTGCGCGGAACCCCTA
TTTGTTTATTTTTCTAAATACATTCAAATATGTATCCGCTCATGAGACAATAACCCTGATAAATGCTTCA
ATAATATTGAAAAAGGAAGAGTATGAGTATTCAACATTTCCGTGTCGCCCTTATTCCCTTTTTTGCGGCA
TTTTGCCTTCCTGTTTTTGCTCACCCAGAAACGCTGGTGAAAGTAAAAGATGCTGAAGATCAGTTGGGTG
CACGAGTGGGTTACATCGAACTGGATCTCAACAGCGGTAAGATCCTTGAGAGTTTTCGCCCCGAAGAACG
TTTTCCAATGATGAGCACTTTTAAAGTTCTGCTATGTGGCGCGGTATTATCCCGTATTGACGCCGGGCAA
GAGCAACTCGGTCGCCGCATACACTATTCTCAGAATGACTTGGTTGAGTACTCACCAGTCACAGAAAAGC
ATCTTACGGATGGCATGACAGTAAGAGAATTATGCAGTGCTGCCATAACCATGAGTGATAACACTGCGGC
CAACTTACTTCTGACAACGATCGGAGGACCGAAGGAGCTAACCGCTTTTTTGCACAACATGGGGGATCAT
GTAACTCGCCTTGATCGTTGGGAACCGGAGCTGAATGAAGCCATACCAAACGACGAGCGTGACACCACGA
TGCCTGTAGCAATGGCAACAACGTTGCGCAAACTATTAACTGGCGAACTACTTACTCTAGCTTCCCGGCA
ACAATTAATAGACTGGATGGAGGCGGATAAAGTTGCAGGACCACTTCTGCGCTCGGCCCTTCCGGCTGGC
TGGTTTATTGCTGATAAATCTGGAGCCGGTGAGCGTGGAAGCCGCGGTATCATTGCAGCACTGGGGCCAG
ATGGTAAGCCCTCCCGTATCGTAGTTATCTACACGACGGGGAGTCAGGCAACTATGGATGAACGAAATAG
ACAGATCGCTGAGATAGGTGCCTCACTGATTAAGCATTGGTAACTGTCAGACCAAGTTTACTCATATATA
CTTTAGATTGATTTAAAACTTCATTTTTAATTTAAAAGGATCTAGGTGAAGATCCTTTTTGATAATCTCA
TGACCAAAATCCCTTAACGTGAGTTTTCGTTCCACTGAGCGTCAGACCCCGTAGAAAAGATCAAAGGATC
TTCTTGAGATCCTTTTTTTCTGCGCGTAATCTGCTGCTTGCAAACAAAAAAACCACCGCTACCAGCGGTG
GTTTGTTTGCCGGATCAAGAGCTACCAACTCTTTTTCCGAAGGTAACTGGCTTCAGCAGAGCGCAGATAC
CAAATACTGTTCTTCTAGTGTAGCCGTAGTTAGGCCACCACTTCAAGAACTCTGTAGCACCGCCTACATA
CCTCGCTCTGCTAATCCTGTTACCAGTGGCTGCTGCCAGTGGCGATAAGTCGTGTCTTACCGGGTTGGAC
TCAAGACGATAGTTACCGGATAAGGCGCAGCGGTCGGGCTGAACGGGGGGTTCGTGCACACAGCCCAGCT
TGGAGCGAACGACCTACACCGAACTGAGATACCTACAGCGTGAGCTATGAGAAAGCGCCACGCTTCCCGA
AGGGAGAAAGGCGGACAGGTATCCGGTAAGCGGCAGGGTCGGAACAGGAGAGCGCACGAGGGAGCTTCCA
GGGGGAAACGCCTGGTATCTTTATAGTCCTGTCGGGTTTCGCCACCTCTGACTTGAGCGTCGATTTTTGT
GATGCTCGTCAGGGGGGCGGAGCCTATGGAAAAACGCCAGCAACGCGGCCTTTTTACGGTTCCTGGCCTT
TTGCTGGCCTTTTGCTCACATGTCAGACAAATGGCTCTAGAGACCGGCGCCGCTACAGGGCGCGTCCCAT
TCGCCATTCAGGCTGCGCAACTGTTGGGAAGGGCGATCGGTGCGGGCCTCTTCGCTATTACGCCAGCTGG
CGAAAGGGGGATGTGCTGCAAGGCGATTAAGTTGGGTAACGCCAGGGTTTTCCCAGTCACGACGTTGTAA
AACGACGGCCAGTGAGCGCGCGTAATACGACTCACTATAGGGCGAATTGGGTACCGGGCCCCCCCTCGAG
GTCCTCCAGCTTTTGTTCCCTTTAGTGAGGGTTAATTGCGCGCTTGGCGTAATCATGGTCATAGCTGTTT
CCTGTGTGAAATTGTTATCCGCTCACAATTCCACACAACATACGAGCCGGAAGCATAAAGTGTAAAGCCT
GGGGTGCCTAATGAGTGAGCTAACTCACATTAATTGCGTTGCGCTCACTGCCCGCTTTCCACCGGTGGTC
TCTTCTA
